Addgene plasmid #181739: pBPK1520-SNCA-A53T-ng
Purpose: Transiently expressing a nicking sgRNA to facilitate the introduction of SNCA-A53T mutation in PE3 approach
Depositing lab: Dirk Hockemeyer. Publication: Highly efficient generation of isogenic pluripotent stem cell models using prime editing. Li H, Busquets O, Verma Y, Syed KM, Kutnowski N, Pangilinan GR, Gilbert LA, Bateup HS, Rio DC, Hockemeyer D, Soldner F. Elife. 2022 Sep 7;11:e79208. doi: 10.7554/eLife.79208. PubMed 36069759.
Backbone
  Vector backbone: BPK1520
  Backbone manufacturer: Keith Joung (Addgene plasmid # 65777)
  Vector type: Mammalian Expression, CRISPR
Growth in bacteria
  Bacterial resistance: Ampicillin, 100 μg/mL
  Growth temperature: 37°C
  Growth strain: DH5alpha
  Copy number: High Copy
Gene/Insert
  Gene/Insert name: Prime editing ngRNA for SNCA-A53T
  gRNA/shRNA sequence: GTCATAGGAATCTTGAATACT
  Species: H. sapiens (human)
  Insert size (bp): 21
  Entrez Gene: SNCA (a.k.a. NACP, PARK1, PARK4, PD1)
  Promoter: Human U6
  Cloning method: Restriction Enzyme; 5′ cloning site BsmBI (destroyed during cloning); 3′ cloning site BsmBI (destroyed during cloning)
  Sequencing primers: 5′ hU6-F (GAGGGCCTATTTCCCATGATT)
Resource information
  A portion of this plasmid was derived from a plasmid made by: backbone: BPK1520 from Keith Joung (Addgene plasmid # 65777)
Terms and licenses: Academic/Nonprofit Terms; Industry Terms: Not Available to Industry
How to cite: pBPK1520-SNCA-A53T-ng was a gift from Dirk Hockemeyer (Addgene plasmid # 181739 ; http://n2t.net/addgene:181739 ; RRID:Addgene_181739)
