[The description below was written by a language model from this plasmid's Addgene catalogue record and pLannotate feature annotations shown in this document.]
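Description:
pBPK1520-SNCA-A53T-ng is a compact (about 2.3 kb) mammalian guide RNA expression plasmid built on the BPK1520 backbone, a minimal vector designed for cloning and expressing Streptococcus pyogenes Cas9 guide RNAs. It is propagated in E. coli through a high-copy ColE1/pUC-type origin and selected with ampicillin via a β-lactamase gene driven by its native bla promoter. The plasmid carries no mammalian selection marker, reporter or Cas9 coding sequence, consistent with its intended use in transient transfection alongside separate editor components. A short attB1 fragment annotated upstream of the expression cassette appears to be a backbone remnant with no stated function here.

The payload is a single RNA polymerase III transcription unit: a human U6 promoter followed by a 21-nt spacer targeting the human SNCA gene (encoding alpha-synuclein), fused to the SpCas9 gRNA scaffold. The spacer was inserted between BsmBI sites that were destroyed during cloning, and it occupies the gap between the annotated promoter and scaffold in the feature table. This guide serves as the nicking sgRNA (ngRNA) in the PE3 prime editing strategy. In that approach, a prime editor and a pegRNA install the desired change on one strand, while a second, conventional sgRNA directs the editor's nickase to cut the non-edited strand, biasing repair toward retaining the edit. Here the intended edit is the SNCA A53T substitution, a mutation associated with familial Parkinson's disease. The plasmid comes from work on generating isogenic human pluripotent stem cell models by prime editing; the pegRNA and prime editor must be supplied from other constructs.
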