Features (pLannotate 1.2.2; 6 found; start..end, strand, type, name):
     83..671     -  rep_origin     ori: high-copy-number ColE1/pMB1/pBR322/pUC origin of replication
    842..1702    -  CDS            AmpR: β-lactamase; bla; confers resistance to ampicillin, carbenicillin, and related antibiotics
   1703..1807    -  promoter       AmpR promoter: bla
   1845..1862    +  protein_bind   attB1 (fragment): mutant version of attB; recombination site for the Gateway® BP reaction BP Clonase™
   1914..2154    +  promoter       U6 promoter: RNA polymerase III promoter for human U6 snRNA
   2184..2259    +  misc_RNA       gRNA scaffold: guide RNA scaffold for the Streptococcus pyogenes CRISPR/Cas9 system
>Addgene plasmid #181739 | pBPK1520-SNCA-A53T-ng | addgene full sequence | sequence record 356616 | Addgene NGS Result
CGAGGTACCTCTCTACATATGACATGTGAGCAAAAGGCCAGCAAAAGGCCAGGAACCGTAAAAAGGCCGC
GTTGCTGGCGTTTTTCCATAGGCTCCGCCCCCCTGACGAGCATCACAAAAATCGACGCTCAAGTCAGAGG
TGGCGAAACCCGACAGGACTATAAAGATACCAGGCGTTTCCCCCTGGAAGCTCCCTCGTGCGCTCTCCTG
TTCCGACCCTGCCGCTTACCGGATACCTGTCCGCCTTTCTCCCTTCGGGAAGCGTGGCGCTTTCTCATAG
CTCACGCTGTAGGTATCTCAGTTCGGTGTAGGTCGTTCGCTCCAAGCTGGGCTGTGTGCACGAACCCCCC
GTTCAGCCCGACCGCTGCGCCTTATCCGGTAACTATCGTCTTGAGTCCAACCCGGTAAGACACGACTTAT
CGCCACTGGCAGCAGCCACTGGTAACAGGATTAGCAGAGCGAGGTATGTAGGCGGTGCTACAGAGTTCTT
GAAGTGGTGGCCTAACTACGGCTACACTAGAAGAACAGTATTTGGTATCTGCGCTCTGCTGAAGCCAGTT
ACCTTCGGAAAAAGAGTTGGTAGCTCTTGATCCGGCAAACAAACCACCGCTGGTAGCGGTGGTTTTTTTG
TTTGCAAGCAGCAGATTACGCGCAGAAAAAAAGGATCTCAAGAAGATCCTTTGATCTTTTCTACGGGGTC
TGACGCTCAGTGGAACGAAAACTCACGTTAAGGGATTTTGGTCATGAGATTATCAAAAAGGATCTTCACC
TAGATCCTTTTAAATTAAAAATGAAGTTTTAAATCAATCTAAAGTATATATGAGTAAACTTGGTCTGACA
GTTACCAATGCTTAATCAGTGAGGCACCTATCTCAGCGATCTGTCTATTTCGTTCATCCATAGTTGCCTG
ACTCCCCGTCGTGTAGATAACTACGATACGGGAGGGCTTACCATCTGGCCCCAGTGCTGCAATGATACCG
CGAGACCCACGCTCACCGGCTCCAGATTTATCAGCAATAAACCAGCCAGCCGGAAGGGCCGAGCGCAGAA
GTGGTCCTGCAACTTTATCCGCCTCCATCCAGTCTATTAATTGTTGCCGGGAAGCTAGAGTAAGTAGTTC
GCCAGTTAATAGTTTGCGCAACGTTGTTGCCATTGCTACAGGCATCGTGGTGTCACGCTCGTCGTTTGGT
ATGGCTTCATTCAGCTCCGGTTCCCAACGATCAAGGCGAGTTACATGATCCCCCATGTTGTGCAAAAAAG
CGGTTAGCTCCTTCGGTCCTCCGATCGTTGTCAGAAGTAAGTTGGCCGCAGTGTTATCACTCATGGTTAT
GGCAGCACTGCATAATTCTCTTACTGTCATGCCATCCGTAAGATGCTTTTCTGTGACTGGTGAGTACTCA
ACCAAGTCATTCTGAGAATAGTGTATGCGGCGACCGAGTTGCTCTTGCCCGGCGTCAATACGGGATAATA
CCGCGCCACATAGCAGAACTTTAAAAGTGCTCATCATTGGAAAACGTTCTTCGGGGCGAAAACTCTCAAG
GATCTTACCGCTGTTGAGATCCAGTTCGATGTAACCCACTCGTGCACCCAACTGATCTTCAGCATCTTTT
ACTTTCACCAGCGTTTCTGGGTGAGCAAAAACAGGAAGGCAAAATGCCGCAAAAAAGGGAATAAGGGCGA
CACGGAAATGTTGAATACTCATACTCTTCCTTTTTCAATATTATTGAAGCATTTATCAGGGTTATTGTCT
CATGAGCGGATACATATTTGAATGTATTTAGAAAAATAAACAAATAGGGGTTCCGCGCACATTTCCCCGA
AAAGTGCCACCTGACGTCGCTAGCTGTACAAAAAAGCAGGCTTTAAAGGAACCAATTCAGTCGACTGGAT
CCGGTACCAAGGTCGGGCAGGAAGAGGGCCTATTTCCCATGATTCCTTCATATTTGCATATACGATACAA
GGCTGTTAGAGAGATAATTAGAATTAATTTGACTGTAAACACAAAGATATTAGTACAAAATACGTGACGT
AGAAAGTAATAATTTCTTGGGTAGTTTGCAGTTTTAAAATTATGTTTTAAAATGGACTATCATATGCTTA
CCGTAACTTGAAAGTATTTCGATTTCTTGGCTTTATATATCTTGTGGAAAGGACGAAACACCGTCATAGG
AATCTTGAATACTGTTTTAGAGCTAGAAATAGCAAGTTAAAATAAGGCTAGTCCGTTATCAACTTGAAAA
AGTGGCACCGAGTCGGTGCTTTTTTTAAGCTTGGGCCGCT
